Addgene plasmid #76605: DGKA gRNA (BRDN0001147297)
Purpose: 3rd generation lentiviral gRNA plasmid targeting human DGKA
Depositing lab: John Doench & David Root. Depositing organization: Broad Institute. Publication: Optimized sgRNA design to maximize activity and minimize off-target effects of CRISPR-Cas9. Doench JG, Fusi N, Sullender M, Hegde M, Vaimberg EW, Donovan KF, Smith I, Tothova Z, Wilen C, Orchard R, Virgin HW, Listgarten J, Root DE. Nat Biotechnol. 2016 Jan 18. doi: 10.1038/nbt.3437. PubMed 26780180.
Backbone
  Vector backbone: lentiGuide-Puro
  Backbone manufacturer: Zhang Lab (Addgene plasmid # 52963)
  Vector type: Mammalian Expression, Lentiviral, CRISPR
  Selectable markers: Puromycin
Growth in bacteria
  Bacterial resistance: Ampicillin, 100 μg/mL
  Growth temperature: 37°C
  Growth strain: DH5alpha
  Copy number: High Copy
Gene/Insert
  Gene/Insert name: DGKA (alt names: DGKA; NM_001345.4)
  gRNA/shRNA sequence: CTCCCAAACTGACCTCTAGG
  Species: H. sapiens (human)
  Entrez Gene: DGKA (a.k.a. DAGK, DAGK1, DGK-alpha)
  Promoter: hU6
  Cloning method: Unknown
  Sequencing primers: 5′ U6-F; 3′ pS2-R
Terms and licenses: Academic/Nonprofit Terms; Industry Terms: Not Available to Industry
Depositor comments: The gRNA was designed to target the following Genbank reference sequence(s): NM_001345.4,NM_201444.2,NM_201445.1,NM_201554.1. Note that this plasmid does NOT contain Cas9. It should be used in conjunction with lentiCas9-Blast (Addgene #52962) or otherwise with cell lines already expressing Cas9. Browse the full kinome gRNA library at http://www.addgene.org/pooled-library/broadgpp-human-kinome/ or visit http://www.broadinstitute.org/rnai/public/ for detailed protocols and information.
How to cite: DGKA gRNA (BRDN0001147297) was a gift from John Doench & David Root (Addgene plasmid # 76605 ; http://n2t.net/addgene:76605 ; RRID:Addgene_76605)
