[The description below was written by a language model from this plasmid's Addgene catalogue record and pLannotate feature annotations shown in this document.]
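Description:
DGKA gRNA (BRDN0001147297) is a third-generation lentiviral CRISPR guide plasmid built on the lentiGuide-Puro backbone and designed to target human DGKA (diacylglycerol kinase alpha). It belongs to a human kinome gRNA collection, and the guide was designed against several DGKA reference transcripts. In bacteria the roughly 8.3 kb plasmid is maintained through a high-copy ColE1/pUC-type origin and selected with ampicillin via the β-lactamase gene. The backbone also carries an f1 origin, an SV40 origin and poly(A) signal, and remnants of lac and T7/T3 cloning-vector sequences.

The lentiviral transfer cassette begins with an RSV promoter fused to a truncated HIV-1 5′ LTR, which drives Tat-independent production of the genomic RNA in packaging cells. This is followed by the Ψ packaging signal with a partial gag sequence and the Rev response element for nuclear export. It ends in a ΔU3 self-inactivating 3′ LTR. Within this unit, a human U6 RNA polymerase III promoter transcribes the DGKA-specific spacer joined to the Streptococcus pyogenes Cas9 guide scaffold. Downstream lie a cPPT/CTS element and then an EF-1α promoter with its intron A driving puromycin N-acetyltransferase, allowing puromycin selection of transduced mammalian cells. A WPRE follows to enhance expression.

The plasmid does not encode Cas9. It is therefore meant to be used with a separate Cas9 vector or in cells that already express Cas9, where stable delivery of the guide directs Cas9 cleavage at the DGKA locus for gene knockout studies.
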