Features (pLannotate 1.2.2; 29 found; start..end, strand, type, name):
     14..80      +  CDS            small t antigen (fragment): SV40 (simian virus 40) small t antigen
    106..317     +  promoter       EF-1α core promoter: core promoter for human elongation factor EF-1α
    318..1256    +  intron         EF-1α intron A: intron upstream of the start codon of human EF-1α
   1278..1877    +  CDS            PuroR (fragment): puromycin N-acetyltransferase; pac from Streptomyces; confers resistance to puromycin
   1893..2481    +  misc_feature   WPRE: woodchuck hepatitis virus posttranscriptional regulatory element
   2532..2551    +  misc_feature   cPPT/CTS (fragment): central polypurine tract and central termination sequence of HIV-1
   2553..2786    +  LTR            3' LTR (ΔU3): self-inactivating 3' long terminal repeat (LTR) from HIV-1
   2864..2985    +  polyA_signal   SV40 poly(A) signal: SV40 polyadenylation signal
   3025..3160    +  rep_origin     SV40 ori: SV40 origin of replication
   3181..3199    -  promoter       T7 promoter: promoter for bacteriophage T7 RNA polymerase
   3207..3362    +  CDS            lacZα (fragment): LacZα fragment of β-galactosidase; lacZ fragment
   3367..3795    +  rep_origin     f1 ori (sequence partly withheld): f1 bacteriophage origin of replication; arrow indicates direction of (+) strand synthesis
   3848..3952    +  promoter       AmpR promoter: bla
   3953..4813    +  CDS            AmpR: β-lactamase; bla; confers resistance to ampicillin, carbenicillin, and related antibiotics
   4984..5572    +  rep_origin     ori: high-copy-number ColE1/pMB1/pBR322/pUC origin of replication
   5755..5847    +  CDS            lacI (fragment): lac repressor; lacI; The lac repressor binds to the lac operator to inhibit transcription in E. coli. This inhibition can be relieved by adding lactose or isopropyl-β-D-thiogalactopyranoside (IPTG).
   5860..5881    +  protein_bind   CAP binding site: CAP binding activates transcription in the presence of cAMP. E. coli catabolite activator protein
   5896..5926    +  promoter       lac promoter: promoter for the E. coli lac operon
   5934..5950    +  protein_bind   lac operator: The lac repressor binds to the lac operator to inhibit transcription in E. coli. This inhibition can be relieved by adding lactose or isopropyl-β-D-thiogalactopyranoside (IPTG). lac repressor encoded by lacI
   5995..6013    +  promoter       T3 promoter: promoter for bacteriophage T3 RNA polymerase
   6041..6267    +  promoter       RSV promoter: Rous sarcoma virus enhancer/promoter
   6268..6448    +  LTR            5' LTR (truncated): truncated 5' long terminal repeat (LTR) from HIV-1
   6495..6620    +  misc_feature   HIV-1 Ψ: packaging signal of human immunodeficiency virus type 1
   6604..6967    +  CDS            HIV-1 gag (fragment): gag protein from human immunodeficiency virus 1; gag
   7113..7346    +  misc_feature   RRE: The Rev response element (RRE) of HIV-1 allows for Rev-dependent mRNA export from the nucleus to the cytoplasm.
   7723..7749    +  CDS            Rev (fragment): human immunodeficiency virus 1 (HIV-1) Rev protein; rev; enhances nuclear export of unspliced and incompletely spliced viral mRNAs
   7753..7993    +  promoter       U6 promoter: RNA polymerase III promoter for human U6 snRNA
   8023..8098    +  misc_RNA       gRNA scaffold: guide RNA scaffold for the Streptococcus pyogenes CRISPR/Cas9 system
   8154..8271    +  misc_feature   cPPT/CTS: central polypurine tract and central termination sequence of HIV-1
>Addgene plasmid #76605 | DGKA gRNA (BRDN0001147297) | addgene full sequence | sequence record 186156 | Addgene Assembled Sequence
CCCGGGTGCAAAGATGGATAAAGTTTTAAACAGAGAGGAATCTTTGCAGCTAATGGACCTTCTAGGTCTT
GAAAGGAGTGGGAATTGGCTCCGGTGCCCGTCAGTGGGCAGAGCGCACATCGCCCACAGTCCCCGAGAAG
TTGGGGGGAGGGGTCGGCAATTGATCCGGTGCCTAGAGAAGGTGGCGCGGGGTAAACTGGGAAAGTGATG
TCGTGTACTGGCTCCGCCTTTTTCCCGAGGGTGGGGGAGAACCGTATATAAGTGCAGTAGTCGCCGTGAA
CGTTCTTTTTCGCAACGGGTTTGCCGCCAGAACACAGGTAAGTGCCGTGTGTGGTTCCCGCGGGCCTGGC
CTCTTTACGGGTTATGGCCCTTGCGTGCCTTGAATTACTTCCACCTGGCTGCAGTACGTGATTCTTGATC
CCGAGCTTCGGGTTGGAAGTGGGTGGGAGAGTTCGAGGCCTTGCGCTTAAGGAGCCCCTTCGCCTCGTGC
TTGAGTTGAGGCCTGGCCTGGGCGCTGGGGCCGCCGCGTGCGAATCTGGTGGCACCTTCGCGCCTGTCTC
GCTGCTTTCGATAAGTCTCTAGCCATTTAAAATTTTTGATGACCTGCTGCGACGCTTTTTTTCTGGCAAG
ATAGTCTTGTAAATGCGGGCCAAGATCTGCACACTGGTATTTCGGTTTTTGGGGCCGCGGGCGGCGACGG
GGCCCGTGCGTCCCAGCGCACATGTTCGGCGAGGCGGGGCCTGCGAGCGCGGCCACCGAGAATCGGACGG
GGGTAGTCTCAAGCTGGCCGGCCTGCTCTGGTGCCTGGCCTCGCGCCGCCGTGTATCGCCCCGCCCTGGG
CGGCAAGGCTGGCCCGGTCGGCACCAGTTGCGTGAGCGGAAAGATGGCCGCTTCCCGGCCCTGCTGCAGG
GAGCTCAAAATGGAGGACGCGGCGCTCGGGAGAGCGGGCGGGTGAGTCACCCACACAAAGGAAAAGGGCC
TTTCCGTCCTCAGCCGTCGCTTCATGTGACTCCACGGAGTACCGGGCGCCGTCCAGGCACCTCGATTAGT
TCTCGAGCTTTTGGAGTACGTCGTCTTTAGGTTGGGGGGAGGGGTTTTATGCGATGGAGTTTCCCCACAC
TGAGTGGGTGGAGACTGAAGTTAGGCCAGCTTGGCACTTGATGTAATTCTCCTTGGAATTTGCCCTTTTT
GAGTTTGGATCTTGGTTCATTCTCAAGCCTCAGACAGTGGTTCAAAGTTTTTTTCTTCCATTTCAGGTGT
CGTGACGTACGGCCACCATGACCGAGTACAAGCCCACGGTGCGCCTCGCCACCCGCGACGACGTCCCCAG
GGCCGTACGCACCCTCGCCGCCGCGTTCGCCGACTACCCCGCCACGCGCCACACCGTCGATCCGGACCGC
CACATCGAGCGGGTCACCGAGCTGCAAGAACTCTTCCTCACGCGCGTCGGGCTCGACATCGGCAAGGTGT
GGGTCGCGGACGACGGCGCCGCCGTGGCGGTCTGGACCACGCCGGAGAGCGTCGAAGCGGGGGCGGTGTT
CGCCGAGATCGGCCCGCGCATGGCCGAGTTGAGCGGTTCCCGGCTGGCCGCGCAGCAACAGATGGAAGGC
CTCCTGGCGCCGCACCGGCCCAAGGAGCCCGCGTGGTTCCTGGCCACCGTCGGAGTCTCGCCCGACCACC
AGGGCAAGGGTCTGGGCAGCGCCGTCGTGCTCCCCGGAGTGGAGGCGGCCGAGCGCGCCGGGGTGCCCGC
CTTCCTGGAGACCTCCGCGCCCCGCAACCTCCCCTTCTACGAGCGGCTCGGCTTCACCGTCACCGCCGAC
GTCGAGGTGCCCGAAGGACCGCGCACCTGGTGCATGACCCGCAAGCCCGGTGCCTGAACGCGTTAAGTCG
ACAATCAACCTCTGGATTACAAAATTTGTGAAAGATTGACTGGTATTCTTAACTATGTTGCTCCTTTTAC
GCTATGTGGATACGCTGCTTTAATGCCTTTGTATCATGCTATTGCTTCCCGTATGGCTTTCATTTTCTCC
TCCTTGTATAAATCCTGGTTGCTGTCTCTTTATGAGGAGTTGTGGCCCGTTGTCAGGCAACGTGGCGTGG
TGTGCACTGTGTTTGCTGACGCAACCCCCACTGGTTGGGGCATTGCCACCACCTGTCAGCTCCTTTCCGG
GACTTTCGCTTTCCCCCTCCCTATTGCCACGGCGGAACTCATCGCCGCCTGCCTTGCCCGCTGCTGGACA
GGGGCTCGGCTGTTGGGCACTGACAATTCCGTGGTGTTGTCGGGGAAATCATCGTCCTTTCCTTGGCTGC
TCGCCTGTGTTGCCACCTGGATTCTGCGCGGGACGTCCTTCTGCTACGTCCCTTCGGCCCTCAATCCAGC
GGACCTTCCTTCCCGCGGCCTGCTGCCGGCTCTGCGGCCTCTTCCGCGTCTTCGCCTTCGCCCTCAGACG
AGTCGGATCTCCCTTTGGGCCGCCTCCCCGCGTCGACTTTAAGACCAATGACTTACAAGGCAGCTGTAGA
TCTTAGCCACTTTTTAAAAGAAAAGGGGGGACTGGAAGGGCTAATTCACTCCCAACGAAGACAAGATCTG
CTTTTTGCTTGTACTGGGTCTCTCTGGTTAGACCAGATCTGAGCCTGGGAGCTCTCTGGCTAACTAGGGA
ACCCACTGCTTAAGCCTCAATAAAGCTTGCCTTGAGTGCTTCAAGTAGTGTGTGCCCGTCTGTTGTGTGA
CTCTGGTAACTAGAGATCCCTCAGACCCTTTTAGTCAGTGTGGAAAATCTCTAGCAGTACGTATAGTAGT
TCATGTCATCTTATTATTCAGTATTTATAACTTGCAAAGAAATGAATATCAGAGAGTGAGAGGAACTTGT
TTATTGCAGCTTATAATGGTTACAAATAAAGCAATAGCATCACAAATTTCACAAATAAAGCATTTTTTTC
ACTGCATTCTAGTTGTGGTTTGTCCAAACTCATCAATGTATCTTATCATGTCTGGCTCTAGCTATCCCGC
CCCTAACTCCGCCCATCCCGCCCCTAACTCCGCCCAGTTCCGCCCATTCTCCGCCCCATGGCTGACTAAT
TTTTTTTATTTATGCAGAGGCCGAGGCCGCCTCGGCCTCTGAGCTATTCCAGAAGTAGTGAGGAGGCTTT
TTTGGAGGCCTAGGGACGTACCCAATTCGCCCTATAGTGAGTCGTATTACGCGCGCTCACTGGCCGTCGT
TTTACAACGTCGTGACTGGGAAAACCCTGGCGTTACCCAACTTAATCGCCTTGCAGCACATCCCCCTTTC
GCCAGCTGGCGTAATAGCGAAGAGGCCCGCACCGATCGCCCTTCCCAACAGTTGCGCAGCCTGAATGGCG
AATGGG
[124 nt withheld, positions 3367-3490]
C
[91 nt withheld, positions 3492-3582]
A
[49 nt withheld, positions 3584-3632]
CCTTTGACGTTGGAGTCCACGTTCTTT
[37 nt withheld, positions 3660-3696]
ACCCTATCTCGGTCTATTCTTTTGATTTATAAGGGATTTTGCCGATTTCGGCCTATTGGTTAAAAAATGA
GCTGATTTAACAAAAATTTAACGCGAATTTTAACAAAATATTAACGCTTACAATTTAGGTGGCACTTTTC
GGGGAAATGTGCGCGGAACCCCTATTTGTTTATTTTTCTAAATACATTCAAATATGTATCCGCTCATGAG
ACAATAACCCTGATAAATGCTTCAATAATATTGAAAAAGGAAGAGTATGAGTATTCAACATTTCCGTGTC
GCCCTTATTCCCTTTTTTGCGGCATTTTGCCTTCCTGTTTTTGCTCACCCAGAAACGCTGGTGAAAGTAA
AAGATGCTGAAGATCAGTTGGGTGCACGAGTGGGTTACATCGAACTGGATCTCAACAGCGGTAAGATCCT
TGAGAGTTTTCGCCCCGAAGAACGTTTTCCAATGATGAGCACTTTTAAAGTTCTGCTATGTGGCGCGGTA
TTATCCCGTATTGACGCCGGGCAAGAGCAACTCGGTCGCCGCATACACTATTCTCAGAATGACTTGGTTG
AGTACTCACCAGTCACAGAAAAGCATCTTACGGATGGCATGACAGTAAGAGAATTATGCAGTGCTGCCAT
AACCATGAGTGATAACACTGCGGCCAACTTACTTCTGACAACGATCGGAGGACCGAAGGAGCTAACCGCT
TTTTTGCACAACATGGGGGATCATGTAACTCGCCTTGATCGTTGGGAACCGGAGCTGAATGAAGCCATAC
CAAACGACGAGCGTGACACCACGATGCCTGTAGCAATGGCAACAACGTTGCGCAAACTATTAACTGGCGA
ACTACTTACTCTAGCTTCCCGGCAACAATTAATAGACTGGATGGAGGCGGATAAAGTTGCAGGACCACTT
CTGCGCTCGGCCCTTCCGGCTGGCTGGTTTATTGCTGATAAATCTGGAGCCGGTGAGCGTGGGTCTCGCG
GTATCATTGCAGCACTGGGGCCAGATGGTAAGCCCTCCCGTATCGTAGTTATCTACACGACGGGGAGTCA
GGCAACTATGGATGAACGAAATAGACAGATCGCTGAGATAGGTGCCTCACTGATTAAGCATTGGTAACTG
TCAGACCAAGTTTACTCATATATACTTTAGATTGATTTAAAACTTCATTTTTAATTTAAAAGGATCTAGG
TGAAGATCCTTTTTGATAATCTCATGACCAAAATCCCTTAACGTGAGTTTTCGTTCCACTGAGCGTCAGA
CCCCGTAGAAAAGATCAAAGGATCTTCTTGAGATCCTTTTTTTCTGCGCGTAATCTGCTGCTTGCAAACA
AAAAAACCACCGCTACCAGCGGTGGTTTGTTTGCCGGATCAAGAGCTACCAACTCTTTTTCCGAAGGTAA
CTGGCTTCAGCAGAGCGCAGATACCAAATACTGTTCTTCTAGTGTAGCCGTAGTTAGGCCACCACTTCAA
GAACTCTGTAGCACCGCCTACATACCTCGCTCTGCTAATCCTGTTACCAGTGGCTGCTGCCAGTGGCGAT
AAGTCGTGTCTTACCGGGTTGGACTCAAGACGATAGTTACCGGATAAGGCGCAGCGGTCGGGCTGAACGG
GGGGTTCGTGCACACAGCCCAGCTTGGAGCGAACGACCTACACCGAACTGAGATACCTACAGCGTGAGCT
ATGAGAAAGCGCCACGCTTCCCGAAGGGAGAAAGGCGGACAGGTATCCGGTAAGCGGCAGGGTCGGAACA
GGAGAGCGCACGAGGGAGCTTCCAGGGGGAAACGCCTGGTATCTTTATAGTCCTGTCGGGTTTCGCCACC
TCTGACTTGAGCGTCGATTTTTGTGATGCTCGTCAGGGGGGCGGAGCCTATGGAAAAACGCCAGCAACGC
GGCCTTTTTACGGTTCCTGGCCTTTTGCTGGCCTTTTGCTCACATGTTCTTTCCTGCGTTATCCCCTGAT
TCTGTGGATAACCGTATTACCGCCTTTGAGTGAGCTGATACCGCTCGCCGCAGCCGAACGACCGAGCGCA
GCGAGTCAGTGAGCGAGGAAGCGGAAGAGCGCCCAATACGCAAACCGCCTCTCCCCGCGCGTTGGCCGAT
TCATTAATGCAGCTGGCACGACAGGTTTCCCGACTGGAAAGCGGGCAGTGAGCGCAACGCAATTAATGTG
AGTTAGCTCACTCATTAGGCACCCCAGGCTTTACACTTTATGCTTCCGGCTCGTATGTTGTGTGGAATTG
TGAGCGGATAACAATTTCACACAGGAAACAGCTATGACCATGATTACGCCAAGCGCGCAATTAACCCTCA
CTAAAGGGAACAAAAGCTGGAGCTGCAAGCTTAATGTAGTCTTATGCAATACTCTTGTAGTCTTGCAACA
TGGTAACGATGAGTTAGCAACATGCCTTACAAGGAGAGAAAAAGCACCGTGCATGCCGATTGGTGGAAGT
AAGGTGGTACGATCGTGCCTTATTAGGAAGGCAACAGACGGGTCTGACATGGATTGGACGAACCACTGAA
TTGCCGCATTGCAGAGATATTGTATTTAAGTGCCTAGCTCGATACATAAACGGGTCTCTCTGGTTAGACC
AGATCTGAGCCTGGGAGCTCTCTGGCTAACTAGGGAACCCACTGCTTAAGCCTCAATAAAGCTTGCCTTG
AGTGCTTCAAGTAGTGTGTGCCCGTCTGTTGTGTGACTCTGGTAACTAGAGATCCCTCAGACCCTTTTAG
TCAGTGTGGAAAATCTCTAGCAGTGGCGCCCGAACAGGGACTTGAAAGCGAAAGGGAAACCAGAGGAGCT
CTCTCGACGCAGGACTCGGCTTGCTGAAGCGCGCACGGCAAGAGGCGAGGGGCGGCGACTGGTGAGTACG
CCAAAAATTTTGACTAGCGGAGGCTAGAAGGAGAGAGATGGGTGCGAGAGCGTCAGTATTAAGCGGGGGA
GAATTAGATCGCGATGGGAAAAAATTCGGTTAAGGCCAGGGGGAAAGAAAAAATATAAATTAAAACATAT
AGTATGGGCAAGCAGGGAGCTAGAACGATTCGCAGTTAATCCTGGCCTGTTAGAAACATCAGAAGGCTGT
AGACAAATACTGGGACAGCTACAACCATCCCTTCAGACAGGATCAGAAGAACTTAGATCATTATATAATA
CAGTAGCAACCCTCTATTGTGTGCATCAAAGGATAGAGATAAAAGACACCAAGGAAGCTTTAGACAAGAT
AGAGGAAGAGCAAAACAAAAGTAAGACCACCGCACAGCAAGCGGCCGCTGATCTTCAGACCTGGAGGAGG
AGATATGAGGGACAATTGGAGAAGTGAATTATATAAATATAAAGTAGTAAAAATTGAACCATTAGGAGTA
GCACCCACCAAGGCAAAGAGAAGAGTGGTGCAGAGAGAAAAAAGAGCAGTGGGAATAGGAGCTTTGTTCC
TTGGGTTCTTGGGAGCAGCAGGAAGCACTATGGGCGCAGCGTCAATGACGCTGACGGTACAGGCCAGACA
ATTATTGTCTGGTATAGTGCAGCAGCAGAACAATTTGCTGAGGGCTATTGAGGCGCAACAGCATCTGTTG
CAACTCACAGTCTGGGGCATCAAGCAGCTCCAGGCAAGAATCCTGGCTGTGGAAAGATACCTAAAGGATC
AACAGCTCCTGGGGATTTGGGGTTGCTCTGGAAAACTCATTTGCACCACTGCTGTGCCTTGGAATGCTAG
TTGGAGTAATAAATCTCTGGAACAGATTTGGAATCACACGACCTGGATGGAGTGGGACAGAGAAATTAAC
AATTACACAAGCTTAATACACTCCTTAATTGAAGAATCGCAAAACCAGCAAGAAAAGAATGAACAAGAAT
TATTGGAATTAGATAAATGGGCAAGTTTGTGGAATTGGTTTAACATAACAAATTGGCTGTGGTATATAAA
ATTATTCATAATGATAGTAGGAGGCTTGGTAGGTTTAAGAATAGTTTTTGCTGTACTTTCTATAGTGAAT
AGAGTTAGGCAGGGATATTCACCATTATCGTTTCAGACCCACCTCCCAACCCCGAGGGGACCCAGAGAGG
GCCTATTTCCCATGATTCCTTCATATTTGCATATACGATACAAGGCTGTTAGAGAGATAATTAGAATTAA
TTTGACTGTAAACACAAAGATATTAGTACAAAATACGTGACGTAGAAAGTAATAATTTCTTGGGTAGTTT
GCAGTTTTAAAATTATGTTTTAAAATGGACTATCATATGCTTACCGTAACTTGAAAGTATTTCGATTTCT
TGGCTTTATATATCTTGTGGAAAGGACGAAACACCGCTCCCAAACTGACCTCTAGGGTTTTAGAGCTAGA
AATAGCAAGTTAAAATAAGGCTAGTCCGTTATCAACTTGAAAAAGTGGCACCGAGTCGGTGCTTTTTTAA
GCTTGGCGTAACTAGATCTTGAGACAAATGGCAGTATTCATCCACAATTTTAAAAGAAAAGGGGGGATTG
GGGGGTACAGTGCAGGGGAAAGAATAGTAGACATAATAGCAACAGACATACAAACTAAAGAATTACAAAA
ACAAATTACAAAAATTCAAAATTTTCGGGTTTATTACAGGGACAGCAGAGATCCACTTTGGCGCCGGCTC
GAGGGGG
