>Addgene plasmid #76605 | DGKA gRNA (BRDN0001147297) | depositor partial sequence | sequence record 144065 | Target Sequence
CTCCCAAACTGACCTCTAGG
