>Addgene plasmid #76605 | DGKA gRNA (BRDN0001147297) | addgene partial sequence | sequence record 186155 | hU6-F
TATTAGTACCCCNTTTNNGGGGNCGTAGAAAGTAATATTTTCGNTGGGTAGTTTGCCCTTTTAAAANTAT
GTTTNANNANGGACTATCATATGCTTACCGTAACTTGAAAGTATTTCGATTTCNTGGCTTTATATATCTG
GNGGAAAGGACGAAACACCGCTCCCAAACTGACCTCTAGGGTNTTAGAGCTAGAAATAGCAAGTTAAANT
NAGGCTAGTCCGTTATCAACTTGAAAAAGTGGCACCGAGGCGGTGCTTTTTTANGCTNGGCGNAACTAGA
TCTTGAGACNAANGGCANTATTCANCCNCAATTTTAAAAGAAAAGGGGGGATNGGGGGGTACAGNGCAGG
GGAAAGAATANTANACTTAANAGCAACNGACATACAAACTAAAGAATTACAAANACNAATTACAAAAATT
CNNAATTTTCGGGTTTATNACNGGGACAGTANTATATCCNCTTTGGCGCCGGCTCGAGGGGGCCCGGGTG
CAAAGATGTATAAAGTTTTAAACANANAGGAATCTTTGCNGCTAATGGACCTTNCTANGNTCNATGAAAN
GAGGGTNAAT
